Addgene plasmid #121333: pUC57-Kan_FR13_00144271
Purpose: Level 0 Golden-Gate compatible vector
Depositing lab: Sophien Kamoun. Depositing organization: Sainsbury Laboratory, Norwich. Publication: A Clone Resource of Magnaporthe oryzae Effectors That Share Sequence and Structural Similarities Across Host-Specific Lineages. Petit-Houdenot Y, Langner T, Harant A, Win J, Kamoun S. Mol Plant Microbe Interact. 2020 Aug;33(8):1032-1035. doi: 10.1094/MPMI-03-20-0052-A. Epub 2020 Jun 22. PubMed 32460610.
Backbone
  Vector backbone: pUC57-Kan
  Backbone size w/o insert (bp): 2626
  Vector type: Golden Gate
  Selectable markers: lacZ
Growth in bacteria
  Bacterial resistance: Kanamycin, 50 μg/mL
  Growth temperature: 37°C
  Growth strain: DH5alpha
  Copy number: High Copy
Gene/Insert
  Gene/Insert name: FR13_00144271
  Mutation: Magnaporthe oryzae
  Cloning method: Restriction Enzyme; 5′ cloning site EcoRV (unknown if destroyed); 3′ cloning site EcoRV (unknown if destroyed)
  Sequencing primers: 5′ M13Fw; 3′ M13Rv
Terms and licenses: Academic/Nonprofit Terms; Industry Terms: Not Available to Industry
How to cite: pUC57-Kan_FR13_00144271 was a gift from Sophien Kamoun (Addgene plasmid # 121333 ; http://n2t.net/addgene:121333 ; RRID:Addgene_121333)
