[The description below was written by a language model from this plasmid's Addgene catalogue record and pLannotate feature annotations shown in this document.]
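Description:
pUC57-Kan_FR13_00144271 is a small, high-copy bacterial cloning plasmid that serves as a Level 0 Golden Gate-compatible module carrying FR13_00144271, a sequence from the rice blast fungus Magnaporthe oryzae. It belongs to a clone resource of M. oryzae effectors that share sequence and structural similarity across host-specific lineages. The backbone is pUC57-Kan (2,626 bp without insert), and the full deposited sequence is 2,992 nt, implying an insert region of a few hundred base pairs. The plasmid replicates in E. coli from a ColE1/pUC-type origin. Selection is by kanamycin, through an aph(3')-Ia aminoglycoside phosphotransferase gene that the annotation places downstream of the AmpR (bla) promoter. Short remnants of bom, rop and lacI are also detected; these are backbone fragments rather than functional genes.

The insert was placed at the EcoRV site within the lacZα region, and the record does not say whether the site was preserved. The feature table fits this placement: the lac promoter, lac operator and CAP binding site are separated from a truncated lacZα fragment by an unannotated gap of roughly 440 nt, which is presumably where the effector sequence lies. pLannotate did not label the insert itself, nor any Type IIS recognition sites or overhangs, so the exact boundaries and Golden Gate fusion sites cannot be stated from the record. lacZ is listed as a screening marker, and the M13 forward and reverse primer sites flank the insert for sequence verification. The plasmid carries no eukaryotic promoter, tag or terminator. It is a storage and donor module from which the effector part can be assembled with other standard parts into higher-level expression constructs, for example for functional studies of effectors.
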