Features (pLannotate 1.2.2; 10 found; start..end, strand, type, name):
    137..236     +  misc_feature   bom (fragment): basis of mobility region from pBR322
    242..399     -  CDS            lacZα (fragment): LacZα fragment of β-galactosidase; lacZ fragment
    840..856     -  protein_bind   lac operator: The lac repressor binds to the lac operator to inhibit transcription in E. coli. This inhibition can be relieved by adding lactose or isopropyl-β-D-thiogalactopyranoside (IPTG). lac repressor encoded by lacI
    864..894     -  promoter       lac promoter: promoter for the E. coli lac operon
    909..930     -  protein_bind   CAP binding site: CAP binding activates transcription in the presence of cAMP. E. coli catabolite activator protein
    943..1035    -  CDS            lacI (fragment): lac repressor; lacI; The lac repressor binds to the lac operator to inhibit transcription in E. coli. This inhibition can be relieved by adding lactose or isopropyl-β-D-thiogalactopyranoside (IPTG).
   1218..1806    -  rep_origin     ori: high-copy-number ColE1/pMB1/pBR322/pUC origin of replication
   1977..2792    -  CDS            KanR: aminoglycoside phosphotransferase; aph(3')-Ia; confers resistance to kanamycin in bacteria or G418 (Geneticin®) in eukaryotes
   2793..2897    -  promoter       AmpR promoter: bla
   2992..35      +  CDS            rop (fragment) (across the origin): Rop protein, which maintains plasmids at low copy number; rop
>Addgene plasmid #121333 | pUC57-Kan_FR13_00144271 | depositor full sequence | sequence record 231406 | pUC57-Kan_FR13_00144271 sequence 2992 bps
TCGCGCGTTTCGGTGATGACGGTGAAAACCTCTGACACATGCAGCTCCCGGAGACGGTCACAGCTTGTCT
GTAAGCGGATGCCGGGAGCAGACAAGCCCGTCAGGGCGCGTCAGCGGGTGTTGGCGGGTGTCGGGGCTGG
CTTAACTATGCGGCATCAGAGCAGATTGTACTGAGAGTGCACCATATGCGGTGTGAAATACCGCACAGAT
GCGTAAGGAGAAAATACCGCATCAGGCGCCATTCGCCATTCAGGCTGCGCAACTGTTGGGAAGGGCGATC
GGTGCGGGCCTCTTCGCTATTACGCCAGCTGGCGAAAGGGGGATGTGCTGCAAGGCGATTAAGTTGGGTA
ACGCCAGGGTTTTCCCAGTCACGACGTTGTAAAACGACGGCCAGTGAATTGACGCGTATTGGGATGGAAC
TTGGTCTCTAAGCTCATTTAGCACAACCAATAAAAGCATTATAAACATTTTTTTGAGAATCAGTTCTTTT
ACAAGTACCACCTTGAACAAAAGAAGTAACAGTTCTACCAACATTAAAAATTTCAATTCTTGGTGGATCA
CAACCACCTCTATTATCATTTCTAGCTTGAGAACATTGTGGAGATGGATGATTAATTTTTTTACCTTTAG
ATCTAGCAGTAATAATTTTAACACAAGAAACACAATAAGAGTTCAAACCCAAACCTTTACAAGATTCAGA
AGAATCTGGAGTACCTTGATCACAACACAATTCACCAGTACCTGGATTAATATTAATTTCAACCATTAGA
GACCAAGTTCCATCCCAATGGCGCGCCGAGCTTGGCTCGAGCATGGTCATAGCTGTTTCCTGTGTGAAAT
TGTTATCCGCTCACAATTCCACACAACATACGAGCCGGAAGCATAAAGTGTAAAGCCTGGGGTGCCTAAT
GAGTGAGCTAACTCACATTAATTGCGTTGCGCTCACTGCCCGCTTTCCAGTCGGGAAACCTGTCGTGCCA
GCTGCATTAATGAATCGGCCAACGCGCGGGGAGAGGCGGTTTGCGTATTGGGCGCTCTTCCGCTTCCTCG
CTCACTGACTCGCTGCGCTCGGTCGTTCGGCTGCGGCGAGCGGTATCAGCTCACTCAAAGGCGGTAATAC
GGTTATCCACAGAATCAGGGGATAACGCAGGAAAGAACATGTGAGCAAAAGGCCAGCAAAAGGCCAGGAA
CCGTAAAAAGGCCGCGTTGCTGGCGTTTTTCCATAGGCTCCGCCCCCCTGACGAGCATCACAAAAATCGA
CGCTCAAGTCAGAGGTGGCGAAACCCGACAGGACTATAAAGATACCAGGCGTTTCCCCCTGGAAGCTCCC
TCGTGCGCTCTCCTGTTCCGACCCTGCCGCTTACCGGATACCTGTCCGCCTTTCTCCCTTCGGGAAGCGT
GGCGCTTTCTCATAGCTCACGCTGTAGGTATCTCAGTTCGGTGTAGGTCGTTCGCTCCAAGCTGGGCTGT
GTGCACGAACCCCCCGTTCAGCCCGACCGCTGCGCCTTATCCGGTAACTATCGTCTTGAGTCCAACCCGG
TAAGACACGACTTATCGCCACTGGCAGCAGCCACTGGTAACAGGATTAGCAGAGCGAGGTATGTAGGCGG
TGCTACAGAGTTCTTGAAGTGGTGGCCTAACTACGGCTACACTAGAAGAACAGTATTTGGTATCTGCGCT
CTGCTGAAGCCAGTTACCTTCGGAAAAAGAGTTGGTAGCTCTTGATCCGGCAAACAAACCACCGCTGGTA
GCGGTGGTTTTTTTGTTTGCAAGCAGCAGATTACGCGCAGAAAAAAAGGATCTCAAGAAGATCCTTTGAT
CTTTTCTACGGGGTCTGACGCTCAGTGGAACGAAAACTCACGTTAAGGGATTTTGGTCATGAGATTATCA
AAAAGGATCTTCACCTAGATCCTTTTAAATTAAAAATGAAGTTTTAAATCAATCTAAAGTATATATGAGT
AAACTTGGTCTGACAGTTAGAAAAACTCATCGAGCATCAAATGAAACTGCAATTTATTCATATCAGGATT
ATCAATACCATATTTTTGAAAAAGCCGTTTCTGTAATGAAGGAGAAAACTCACCGAGGCAGTTCCATAGG
ATGGCAAGATCCTGGTATCGGTCTGCGATTCCGACTCGTCCAACATCAATACAACCTATTAATTTCCCCT
CGTCAAAAATAAGGTTATCAAGTGAGAAATCACCATGAGTGACGACTGAATCCGGTGAGAATGGCAAAAG
TTTATGCATTTCTTTCCAGACTTGTTCAACAGGCCAGCCATTACGCTCGTCATCAAAATCACTCGCATCA
ACCAAACCGTTATTCATTCGTGATTGCGCCTGAGCGAGACGAAATACGCGATCGCTGTTAAAAGGACAAT
TACAAACAGGAATCGAATGCAACCGGCGCAGGAACACTGCCAGCGCATCAACAATATTTTCACCTGAATC
AGGATATTCTTCTAATACCTGGAATGCTGTTTTCCCAGGGATCGCAGTGGTGAGTAACCATGCATCATCA
GGAGTACGGATAAAATGCTTGATGGTCGGAAGAGGCATAAATTCCGTCAGCCAGTTTAGTCTGACCATCT
CATCTGTAACATCATTGGCAACGCTACCTTTGCCATGTTTCAGAAACAACTCTGGCGCATCGGGCTTCCC
ATACAATCGATAGATTGTCGCACCTGATTGCCCGACATTATCGCGAGCCCATTTATACCCATATAAATCA
GCATCCATGTTGGAATTTAATCGCGGCCTAGAGCAAGACGTTTCCCGTTGAATATGGCTCATACTCTTCC
TTTTTCAATATTATTGAAGCATTTATCAGGGTTATTGTCTCATGAGCGGATACATATTTGAATGTATTTA
GAAAAATAAACAAATAGGGGTTCCGCGCACATTTCCCCGAAAAGTGCCACCTGACGTCTAAGAAACCATT
ATTATCATGACATTAACCTATAAAAATAGGCGTATCACGAGGCCCTTTCGTC
