>Addgene plasmid #121333 | pUC57-Kan_FR13_00144271 | depositor partial sequence | sequence record 230918 | FR13_00144271
TTGGTCTCTAATGGTTGAAATTAATATTAATCCAGGTACTGGTGAATTGTGTTGTGATCAAGGTACTCCA
GATTCTTCTGAATCTTGTAAAGGTTTGGGTTTGAACTCTTATTGTGTTTCTTGTGTTAAAATTATTACTG
CTAGATCTAAAGGTAAAAAAATTAATCATCCATCTCCACAATGTTCTCAAGCTAGAAATGATAATAGAGG
TGGTTGTGATCCACCAAGAATTGAAATTTTTAATGTTGGTAGAACTGTTACTTCTTTTGTTCAAGGTGGT
ACTTGTAAAAGAACTGATTCTCAAAAAAATGTTTATAATGCTTTTATTGGTTGTGCTAAATGAGCTTAGA
GACCAA
