>Addgene plasmid #121333 | pUC57-Kan_FR13_00144271 | depositor partial sequence | sequence record 230919 | empty_vector
TCGCGCGTTTCGGTGATGACGGTGAAAACCTCTGACACATGCAGCTCCCGGAGACGGTCACAGCTTGTCT
GTAAGCGGATGCCGGGAGCAGACAAGCCCGTCAGGGCGCGTCAGCGGGTGTTGGCGGGTGTCGGGGCTGG
CTTAACTATGCGGCATCAGAGCAGATTGTACTGAGAGTGCACCATATGCGGTGTGAAATACCGCACAGAT
GCGTAAGGAGAAAATACCGCATCAGGCGCCATTCGCCATTCAGGCTGCGCAACTGTTGGGAAGGGCGATC
GGTGCGGGCCTCTTCGCTATTACGCCAGCTGGCGAAAGGGGGATGTGCTGCAAGGCGATTAAGTTGGGTA
ACGCCAGGGTTTTCCCAGTCACGACGTTGTAAAACGACGGCCAGTGAATTGACGCGTATTGGGATATCCC
AATGGCGCGCCGAGCTTGGCTCGAGCATGGTCATAGCTGTTTCCTGTGTGAAATTGTTATCCGCTCACAA
TTCCACACAACATACGAGCCGGAAGCATAAAGTGTAAAGCCTGGGGTGCCTAATGAGTGAGCTAACTCAC
ATTAATTGCGTTGCGCTCACTGCCCGCTTTCCAGTCGGGAAACCTGTCGTGCCAGCTGCATTAATGAATC
GGCCAACGCGCGGGGAGAGGCGGTTTGCGTATTGGGCGCTCTTCCGCTTCCTCGCTCACTGACTCGCTGC
GCTCGGTCGTTCGGCTGCGGCGAGCGGTATCAGCTCACTCAAAGGCGGTAATACGGTTATCCACAGAATC
AGGGGATAACGCAGGAAAGAACATGTGAGCAAAAGGCCAGCAAAAGGCCAGGAACCGTAAAAAGGCCGCG
TTGCTGGCGTTTTTCCATAGGCTCCGCCCCCCTGACGAGCATCACAAAAATCGACGCTCAAGTCAGAGGT
GGCGAAACCCGACAGGACTATAAAGATACCAGGCGTTTCCCCCTGGAAGCTCCCTCGTGCGCTCTCCTGT
TCCGACCCTGCCGCTTACCGGATACCTGTCCGCCTTTCTCCCTTCGGGAAGCGTGGCGCTTTCTCATAGC
TCACGCTGTAGGTATCTCAGTTCGGTGTAGGTCGTTCGCTCCAAGCTGGGCTGTGTGCACGAACCCCCCG
TTCAGCCCGACCGCTGCGCCTTATCCGGTAACTATCGTCTTGAGTCCAACCCGGTAAGACACGACTTATC
GCCACTGGCAGCAGCCACTGGTAACAGGATTAGCAGAGCGAGGTATGTAGGCGGTGCTACAGAGTTCTTG
AAGTGGTGGCCTAACTACGGCTACACTAGAAGAACAGTATTTGGTATCTGCGCTCTGCTGAAGCCAGTTA
CCTTCGGAAAAAGAGTTGGTAGCTCTTGATCCGGCAAACAAACCACCGCTGGTAGCGGTGGTTTTTTTGT
TTGCAAGCAGCAGATTACGCGCAGAAAAAAAGGATCTCAAGAAGATCCTTTGATCTTTTCTACGGGGTCT
GACGCTCAGTGGAACGAAAACTCACGTTAAGGGATTTTGGTCATGAGATTATCAAAAAGGATCTTCACCT
AGATCCTTTTAAATTAAAAATGAAGTTTTAAATCAATCTAAAGTATATATGAGTAAACTTGGTCTGACAG
TTAGAAAAACTCATCGAGCATCAAATGAAACTGCAATTTATTCATATCAGGATTATCAATACCATATTTT
TGAAAAAGCCGTTTCTGTAATGAAGGAGAAAACTCACCGAGGCAGTTCCATAGGATGGCAAGATCCTGGT
ATCGGTCTGCGATTCCGACTCGTCCAACATCAATACAACCTATTAATTTCCCCTCGTCAAAAATAAGGTT
ATCAAGTGAGAAATCACCATGAGTGACGACTGAATCCGGTGAGAATGGCAAAAGTTTATGCATTTCTTTC
CAGACTTGTTCAACAGGCCAGCCATTACGCTCGTCATCAAAATCACTCGCATCAACCAAACCGTTATTCA
TTCGTGATTGCGCCTGAGCGAGACGAAATACGCGATCGCTGTTAAAAGGACAATTACAAACAGGAATCGA
ATGCAACCGGCGCAGGAACACTGCCAGCGCATCAACAATATTTTCACCTGAATCAGGATATTCTTCTAAT
ACCTGGAATGCTGTTTTCCCAGGGATCGCAGTGGTGAGTAACCATGCATCATCAGGAGTACGGATAAAAT
GCTTGATGGTCGGAAGAGGCATAAATTCCGTCAGCCAGTTTAGTCTGACCATCTCATCTGTAACATCATT
GGCAACGCTACCTTTGCCATGTTTCAGAAACAACTCTGGCGCATCGGGCTTCCCATACAATCGATAGATT
GTCGCACCTGATTGCCCGACATTATCGCGAGCCCATTTATACCCATATAAATCAGCATCCATGTTGGAAT
TTAATCGCGGCCTAGAGCAAGACGTTTCCCGTTGAATATGGCTCATACTCTTCCTTTTTCAATATTATTG
AAGCATTTATCAGGGTTATTGTCTCATGAGCGGATACATATTTGAATGTATTTAGAAAAATAAACAAATA
GGGGTTCCGCGCACATTTCCCCGAAAAGTGCCACCTGACGTCTAAGAAACCATTATTATCATGACATTAA
CCTATAAAAATAGGCGTATCACGAGGCCCTTTCGTC
