>Addgene plasmid #121333 | pUC57-Kan_FR13_00144271 | addgene partial sequence | sequence record 238153 | M13-F20 5'-TGTAAAACGACGGCCAGT-3'
TTGGTCTCTAAGCTCATTTAGCACAACCAATAAAAGCATTATAAACATTTTTTTGAGAATCAGTTCTTTT
ACAAGTACCACCTTGAACAAAAGAAGTAACAGTTCTACCAACATTAAAAATTTCAATTCTTGGTGGATCA
CAACCACCTCTATTATCATTTCTAGCTTGAGAACATTGTGGAGATGGATGATTAATTTTTTTACCTTTAG
ATCTAGCAGTAATAATTTTAACACAAGAAACACAATAAGAGTTCAAACCCAAACCTTTACAAGATTCAGA
AGAATCTGGAGTACCTTGATCACAACACAATTCACCAGTACCTGGATTAATATTAATTTCAACCATTAGA
GACCAAGTTCCATCCCAATGGCGCGCCGAGCTTGGCTCGAGCATGGTCATAGCTGTTTCCTGTGTGAAAT
TGTTATCCGCTCACAATTCCACACAACATACGAGCCGGAAGCATAAAGTGTAAAGCCTGGGGTGCCTAAT
GAGTGAGCTAACTCACATTAATTGCGTTGCGCTCACTGCCCGCTTTCCAGTCGGGAAACCTGTCGTGCCA
GCTGCATTAATGAATCGGCCAACGCGCGGGGAGAGGCGGTTTGCGTATTGGGCGCTCTTCCGCTTCCTCG
CTCACTGACTCGCTGCGCTCGGTCGTTCGGCTGCGGCGAGCGGTATCAGCTCACTCAAAGGCGGTAATAC
GGTTATCCACAGAATCAGGGGATAACGCAGGAAAGAACATGTGAGCAAAAGGCCAGCAAAAGGCCAGGAA
CCGTAAAAAGGCCGCGTTGCTGGCGTTTTTCCATAGGCTCCGCCCCCCTGACGAGCATCACAAAAATCGA
CGCTCAAGTCAGAGGTGGCGAAACCCGACAGGACTATAAAGATACCAGGCGTTTCCCCCTGGAAGCTCCC
TCGTGCGCTCTCCTGTTCCGACCCTGCCGCTTACCGGATACCTGTCCGCCTTTCTCCCTTCGGGAAGCGT
G
